>Addgene plasmid #122312 | px335-sgRNA-EF(Cas9n)-Peg3-R | addgene full sequence | sequence record 254213 | Addgene NGS Result
GAGGGCCTATTTCCCATGATTCCTTCATATTTGCATATACGATACAAGGCTGTTAGAGAGATAATTGGAA
TTAATTTGACTGTAAACACAAAGATATTAGTACAAAATACGTGACGTAGAAAGTAATAATTTCTTGGGTA
GTTTGCAGTTTTAAAATTATGTTTTAAAATGGACTATCATATGCTTACCGTAACTTGAAAGTATTTCGAT
TTCTTGGCTTTATATATCTTGTGGAAAGGACGAAACACCGCTCACACTGGTTGAGTAACCGTTTAAGAGC
TATGCTGGAAACAGCATAGCAAGTTTAAATAAGGCTAGTCCGTTATCAACTTGAAAAAGTGGCACCGAGT
CGGTGCTTTTTTGTTTTAGAGCTAGAAATAGCAAGTTAAAATAAGGCTAGTCCGTTTTTAGCGCGTGCGC
CAATTCTGCAGACAAATGGCTCTAGAGGTACCCGTTACATAACTTACGGTAAATGGCCCGCCTGGCTGAC
CGCCCAACGACCCCCGCCCATTGACGTCAATAGTAACGCCAATAGGGACTTTCCATTGACGTCAATGGGT
GGAGTATTTACGGTAAACTGCCCACTTGGCAGTACATCAAGTGTATCATATGCCAAGTACGCCCCCTATT
GACGTCAATGACGGTAAATGGCCCGCCTGGCATTGTGCCCAGTACATGACCTTATGGGACTTTCCTACTT
GGCAGTACATCTACGTATTAGTCATCGCTATTACCATGGTCGAGGTGAGCCCCACGTTCTGCTTCACTCT
CCCCATCTCCCCCCCCTCCCCACCCCCAATTTTGTATTTATTTATTTTTTAATTATTTTGTGCAGCGATG
GGGGCGGGGGGGGGGGGGGGGCGCGCGCCRGGSGGGGSGGGGSGGGGSGGGGGGSGGGGSGGGGSGAGGC
GGAGAGGTGCGGCGGCAGCCAATCAGAGCGGCGCGCTCCGAAAGTTTCCTTTTATGGCGAGGCGGCGGCG
GCGGCGGCCCTATAAAAAGCGAAGCGCGCGGCGGGCGGGAGTCGCTGCGCGCTGCCTTCGCCCCGTGCCC
CGCTCCGCCGCCGCCTCGCGCCGCCCGCCCCGGCTCTGACTGACCGCGTTACTCCCACAGGTGAGCGGGC
GGGACGGCCCTTCTCCTCCGGGCTGTAATTAGCTGAGCAAGAGGTAAGGGTTTAAGGGATGGTTGGTTGG
TGGGGTATTAATGTTTAATTACCTGGAGCACCTGCCTGAAATCACTTTTTTTCAGGTTGGACCGGTGCCA
CCATGTACCCATACGATGTTCCAGATTACGCTTCGCCGAAGAAAAAGCGCAAGGTCGAAGCGTCCGACAA
GAAGTACAGCATCGGCCTGGCCATCGGCACCAACTCTGTGGGCTGGGCCGTGATCACCGACGAGTACAAG
GTGCCCAGCAAGAAATTCAAGGTGCTGGGCAACACCGACCGGCACAGCATCAAGAAGAACCTGATCGGAG
CCCTGCTGTTCGACAGCGGCGAAACAGCCGAGGCCACCCGGCTGAAGAGAACCGCCAGAAGAAGATACAC
CAGACGGAAGAACCGGATCTGCTATCTGCAAGAGATCTTCAGCAACGAGATGGCCAAGGTGGACGACAGC
TTCTTCCACAGACTGGAAGAGTCCTTCCTGGTGGAAGAGGATAAGAAGCACGAGCGGCACCCCATCTTCG
GCAACATCGTGGACGAGGTGGCCTACCACGAGAAGTACCCCACCATCTACCACCTGAGAAAGAAACTGGT
GGACAGCACCGACAAGGCCGACCTGCGGCTGATCTATCTGGCCCTGGCCCACATGATCAAGTTCCGGGGC
CACTTCCTGATCGAGGGCGACCTGAACCCCGACAACAGCGACGTGGACAAGCTGTTCATCCAGCTGGTGC
AGACCTACAACCAGCTGTTCGAGGAAAACCCCATCAACGCCAGCGGCGTGGACGCCAAGGCCATCCTGTC
TGCCAGACTGAGCAAGAGCAGACGGCTGGAAAATCTGATCGCCCAGCTGCCCGGCGAGAAGAAGAATGGC
CTGTTCGGCAACCTGATTGCCCTGAGCCTGGGCCTGACCCCCAACTTCAAGAGCAACTTCGACCTGGCCG
AGGATGCCAAACTGCAGCTGAGCAAGGACACCTACGACGACGACCTGGACAACCTGCTGGCCCAGATCGG
CGACCAGTACGCCGACCTGTTTCTGGCCGCCAAGAACCTGTCCGACGCCATCCTGCTGAGCGACATCCTG
AGAGTGAACACCGAGATCACCAAGGCCCCCCTGAGCGCCTCTATGATCAAGAGATACGACGAGCACCACC
AGGACCTGACCCTGCTGAAAGCTCTCGTGCGGCAGCAGCTGCCTGAGAAGTACAAAGAGATTTTCTTCGA
CCAGAGCAAGAACGGCTACGCCGGCTACATTGACGGCGGAGCCAGCCAGGAAGAGTTCTACAAGTTCATC
AAGCCCATCCTGGAAAAGATGGACGGCACCGAGGAACTGCTCGTGAAGCTGAACAGAGAGGACCTGCTGC
GGAAGCAGCGGACCTTCGACAACGGCAGCATCCCCCACCAGATCCACCTGGGAGAGCTGCACGCCATTCT
GCGGCGGCAGGAAGATTTTTACCCATTCCTGAAGGACAACCGGGAAAAGATCGAGAAGATCCTGACCTTC
CGCATCCCCTACTACGTGGGCCCTCTGGCCAGGGGAAACAGCAGATTCGCCTGGATGACCAGAAAGAGCG
AGGAAACCATCACCCCCTGGAACTTCGAGGAAGTGGTGGACAAGGGCGCTTCCGCCCAGAGCTTCATCGA
GCGGATGACCAACTTCGATAAGAACCTGCCCAACGAGAAGGTGCTGCCCAAGCACAGCCTGCTGTACGAG
TACTTCACCGTGTATAACGAGCTGACCAAAGTGAAATACGTGACCGAGGGAATGAGAAAGCCCGCCTTCC
TGAGCGGCGAGCAGAAAAAGGCCATCGTGGACCTGCTGTTCAAGACCAACCGGAAAGTGACCGTGAAGCA
GCTGAAAGAGGACTACTTCAAGAAAATCGAGTGCTTCGACTCCGTGGAAATCTCCGGCGTGGAAGATCGG
TTCAACGCCTCCCTGGGCACATACCACGATCTGCTGAAAATTATCAAGGACAAGGACTTCCTGGACAATG
AGGAAAACGAGGACATTCTGGAAGATATCGTGCTGACCCTGACACTGTTTGAGGACAGAGAGATGATCGA
GGAACGGCTGAAAACCTATGCCCACCTGTTCGACGACAAAGTGATGAAGCAGCTGAAGCGGCGGAGATAC
ACCGGCTGGGGCAGGCTGAGCCGGAAGCTGATCAACGGCATCCGGGACAAGCAGTCCGGCAAGACAATCC
TGGATTTCCTGAAGTCCGACGGCTTCGCCAACAGAAACTTCATGCAGCTGATCCACGACGACAGCCTGAC
CTTTAAAGAGGACATCCAGAAAGCCCAGGTGTCCGGCCAGGGCGATAGCCTGCACGAGCACATTGCCAAT
CTGGCCGGCAGCCCCGCCATTAAGAAGGGCATCCTGCAGACAGTGAAGGTGGTGGACGAGCTCGTGAAAG
TGATGGGCCGGCACAAGCCCGAGAACATCGTGATCGAAATGGCCAGAGAGAACCAGACCACCCAGAAGGG
ACAGAAGAACAGCCGCGAGAGAATGAAGCGGATCGAAGAGGGCATCAAAGAGCTGGGCAGCCAGATCCTG
AAAGAACACCCCGTGGAAAACACCCAGCTGCAGAACGAGAAGCTGTACCTGTACTACCTGCAGAATGGGC
GGGATATGTACGTGGACCAGGAACTGGACATCAACCGGCTGTCCGACTACGATGTGGACCATATCGTGCC
TCAGAGCTTTCTGAAGGACGACTCCATCGACAACAAGGTGCTGACCAGAAGCGACAAGAACCGGGGCAAG
AGCGACAACGTGCCCTCCGAAGAGGTCGTGAAGAAGATGAAGAACTACTGGCGGCAGCTGCTGAACGCCA
AGCTGATTACCCAGAGAAAGTTCGACAATCTGACCAAGGCCGAGAGAGGCGGCCTGAGCGAACTGGATAA
GGCCGGCTTCATCAAGAGACAGCTGGTGGAAACCCGGCAGATCACAAAGCACGTGGCACAGATCCTGGAC
TCCCGGATGAACACTAAGTACGACGAGAATGACAAGCTGATCCGGGAAGTGAAAGTGATCACCCTGAAGT
CCAAGCTGGTGTCCGATTTCCGGAAGGATTTCCAGTTTTACAAAGTGCGCGAGATCAACAACTACCACCA
CGCCCACGACGCCTACCTGAACGCCGTCGTGGGAACCGCCCTGATCAAAAAGTACCCTAAGCTGGAAAGC
GAGTTCGTGTACGGCGACTACAAGGTGTACGACGTGCGGAAGATGATCGCCAAGAGCGAGCAGGAAATCG
GCAAGGCTACCGCCAAGTACTTCTTCTACAGCAACATCATGAACTTTTTCAAGACCGAGATTACCCTGGC
CAACGGCGAGATCCGGAAGCGGCCTCTGATCGAGACAAACGGCGAAACCGGGGAGATCGTGTGGGATAAG
GGCCGGGATTTTGCCACCGTGCGGAAAGTGCTGAGCATGCCCCAAGTGAATATCGTGAAAAAGACCGAGG
TGCAGACAGGCGGCTTCAGCAAAGAGTCTATCCTGCCCAAGAGGAACAGCGATAAGCTGATCGCCAGAAA
GAAGGACTGGGACCCTAAGAAGTACGGCGGCTTCGACAGCCCCACCGTGGCCTATTCTGTGCTGGTGGTG
GCCAAAGTGGAAAAGGGCAAGTCCAAGAAACTGAAGAGTGTGAAAGAGCTGCTGGGGATCACCATCATGG
AAAGAAGCAGCTTCGAGAAGAATCCCATCGACTTTCTGGAAGCCAAGGGCTACAAAGAAGTGAAAAAGGA
CCTGATCATCAAGCTGCCTAAGTACTCCCTGTTCGAGCTGGAAAACGGCCGGAAGAGAATGCTGGCCTCT
GCCGGCGAACTGCAGAAGGGAAACGAACTGGCCCTGCCCTCCAAATATGTGAACTTCCTGTACCTGGCCA
GCCACTATGAGAAGCTGAAGGGCTCCCCCGAGGATAATGAGCAGAAACAGCTGTTTGTGGAACAGCACAA
GCACTACCTGGACGAGATCATCGAGCAGATCAGCGAGTTCTCCAAGAGAGTGATCCTGGCCGACGCTAAT
CTGGACAAAGTGCTGTCCGCCTACAACAAGCACCGGGATAAGCCCATCAGAGAGCAGGCCGAGAATATCA
TCCACCTGTTTACCCTGACCAATCTGGGAGCCCCTGCCGCCTTCAAGTACTTTGACACCACCATCGACCG
GAAGAGGTACACCAGCACCAAAGAGGTGCTGGACGCCACCCTGATCCACCAGAGCATCACCGGCCTGTAC
GAGACACGGATCGACCTGTCTCAGCTGGGAGGCGACAGCCCCAAGAAGAAGAGAAAGGTGGAGGCCAGCT
AAGAATTCCTAGAGCTCGCTGATCAGCCTCGACTGTGCCTTCTAGTTGCCAGCCATCTGTTGTTTGCCCC
TCCCCCGTGCCTTCCTTGACCCTGGAAGGTGCCACTCCCACTGTCCTTTCCTAATAAAATGAGGAAATTG
CATCGCATTGTCTGAGTAGGTGTCATTCTATTCTGGGGGGTGGGGTGGGGCAGGACAGCAAGGGGGAGGA
TTGGGAAGAGAATAGCAGGCATGCTGGGGAGCGGCCGCAGGAACCCCTAGTGATGGAGTTGGCCACTCCC
TCTCTGCGCGCTCGCTCGCTCACTGAGGCCGGGCGACCAAAGGTCGCCCGACGCCCGGGCTTTGCCCGGG
CGGCCTCAGTGAGCGAGCGAGCGCGCAGCTGCCTGCAGGGGCGCCTGATGCGGTATTTTCTCCTTACGCA
TCTGTGCGGTATTTCACACCGCATA
[95 nt withheld, positions 5906-6000]
T
[46 nt withheld, positions 6002-6047]
C
[141 nt withheld, positions 6049-6189]
CCTTTGACGTTGGAGTCCACGTTCTTT
[37 nt withheld, positions 6217-6253]
ACTCTATCTCGGGCTATTCTTTTGATTTATAAGGGATTTTGCCGATTTCGGTCTATTGGTTAAAAAATGA
GCTGATTTAACAAAAATTTAACGCGAATTTTAACAAAATATTAACGTTTACAATTTTATGGTGCACTCTC
AGTACAATCTGCTCTGATGCCGCATAGTTAAGCCAGCCCCGACACCCGCCAACACCCGCTGACGCGCCCT
GACGGGCTTGTCTGCTCCCGGCATCCGCTTACAGACAAGCTGTGACCGTCTCCGGGAGCTGCATGTGTCA
GAGGTTTTCACCGTCATCACCGAAACGCGCGAGACGAAAGGGCCTCGTGATACGCCTATTTTTATAGGTT
AATGTCATGATAATAATGGTTTCTTAGACGTCAGGTGGCACTTTTCGGGGAAATGTGCGCGGAACCCCTA
TTTGTTTATTTTTCTAAATACATTCAAATATGTATCCGCTCATGAGACAATAACCCTGATAAATGCTTCA
ATAATATTGAAAAAGGAAGAGTATGAGTATTCAACATTTCCGTGTCGCCCTTATTCCCTTTTTTGCGGCA
TTTTGCCTTCCTGTTTTTGCTCACCCAGAAACGCTGGTGAAAGTAAAAGATGCTGAAGATCAGTTGGGTG
CACGAGTGGGTTACATCGAACTGGATCTCAACAGCGGTAAGATCCTTGAGAGTTTTCGCCCCGAAGAACG
TTTTCCAATGATGAGCACTTTTAAAGTTCTGCTATGTGGCGCGGTATTATCCCGTATTGACGCCGGGCAA
GAGCAACTCGGTCGCCGCATACACTATTCTCAGAATGACTTGGTTGAGTACTCACCAGTCACAGAAAAGC
ATCTTACGGATGGCATGACAGTAAGAGAATTATGCAGTGCTGCCATAACCATGAGTGATAACACTGCGGC
CAACTTACTTCTGACAACGATCGGAGGACCGAAGGAGCTAACCGCTTTTTTGCACAACATGGGGGATCAT
GTAACTCGCCTTGATCGTTGGGAACCGGAGCTGAATGAAGCCATACCAAACGACGAGCGTGACACCACGA
TGCCTGTAGCAATGGCAACAACGTTGCGCAAACTATTAACTGGCGAACTACTTACTCTAGCTTCCCGGCA
ACAATTAATAGACTGGATGGAGGCGGATAAAGTTGCAGGACCACTTCTGCGCTCGGCCCTTCCGGCTGGC
TGGTTTATTGCTGATAAATCTGGAGCCGGTGAGCGTGGAAGCCGCGGTATCATTGCAGCACTGGGGCCAG
ATGGTAAGCCCTCCCGTATCGTAGTTATCTACACGACGGGGAGTCAGGCAACTATGGATGAACGAAATAG
ACAGATCGCTGAGATAGGTGCCTCACTGATTAAGCATTGGTAACTGTCAGACCAAGTTTACTCATATATA
CTTTAGATTGATTTAAAACTTCATTTTTAATTTAAAAGGATCTAGGTGAAGATCCTTTTTGATAATCTCA
TGACCAAAATCCCTTAACGTGAGTTTTCGTTCCACTGAGCGTCAGACCCCGTAGAAAAGATCAAAGGATC
TTCTTGAGATCCTTTTTTTCTGCGCGTAATCTGCTGCTTGCAAACAAAAAAACCACCGCTACCAGCGGTG
GTTTGTTTGCCGGATCAAGAGCTACCAACTCTTTTTCCGAAGGTAACTGGCTTCAGCAGAGCGCAGATAC
CAAATACTGTTCTTCTAGTGTAGCCGTAGTTAGGCCACCACTTCAAGAACTCTGTAGCACCGCCTACATA
CCTCGCTCTGCTAATCCTGTTACCAGTGGCTGCTGCCAGTGGCGATAAGTCGTGTCTTACCGGGTTGGAC
TCAAGACGATAGTTACCGGATAAGGCGCAGCGGTCGGGCTGAACGGGGGGTTCGTGCACACAGCCCAGCT
TGGAGCGAACGACCTACACCGAACTGAGATACCTACAGCGTGAGCTATGAGAAAGCGCCACGCTTCCCGA
AGGGAGAAAGGCGGACAGGTATCCGGTAAGCGGCAGGGTCGGAACAGGAGAGCGCACGAGGGAGCTTCCA
GGGGGAAACGCCTGGTATCTTTATAGTCCTGTCGGGTTTCGCCACCTCTGACTTGAGCGTCGATTTTTGT
GATGCTCGTCAGGGGGGCGGAGCCTATGGAAAAACGCCAGCAACGCGGCCTTTTTACGGTTCCTGGCCTT
TTGCTGGCCTTTTGCTCACATGT
Features (pLannotate 1.2.2; 18 found; start..end, strand, type, name):
      1..241     +  promoter       U6 promoter: RNA polymerase III promoter for human U6 snRNA
    289..356     +  misc_RNA       tracrRNA (fragment): trans-activating CRISPR RNA for the Streptococcus pyogenes CRISPR/Cas9 system
    363..406     +  misc_RNA       gRNA scaffold (fragment): guide RNA scaffold for the Streptococcus pyogenes CRISPR/Cas9 system
    453..738     +  enhancer       CMV enhancer: human cytomegalovirus immediate early enhancer; contains an 18-bp deletion relative to the standard CMV enhancer
    740..1017    +  promoter       chicken β-actin promoter: No description available
   1018..1245    +  intron         hybrid intron: hybrid between chicken β-actin (CBA) and minute virus of mice (MMV) introns (Gray et al., 2011)
   1266..1293    +  CDS            3xHA (fragment): three tandem HA epitope tags
   1326..3041    +  CDS            Cas9(N): N-terminal portion of Streptococcus pyogenes Cas9 (Zetsche et al., 2015)
   2928..5426    +  CDS            Cas9(C): C-terminal portion of Streptococcus pyogenes Cas9 (Zetsche et al., 2015)
   5493..5604    +  polyA_signal   bGH poly(A) signal: bovine growth hormone polyadenylation signal
   5709..5849    +  repeat_region  AAV2 ITR: inverted terminal repeat of adeno-associated virus serotype 2 inverted
   5854..5905    -  misc_feature   bom (fragment): basis of mobility region from pBR322
   5924..6379    +  rep_origin     f1 ori (sequence partly withheld): f1 bacteriophage origin of replication; arrow indicates direction of (+) strand synthesis
   6380..6429    -  misc_feature   bom (fragment): basis of mobility region from pBR322
   6531..6566    -  CDS            rop (fragment): Rop protein, which maintains plasmids at low copy number; rop
   6661..6765    +  promoter       AmpR promoter: bla
   6766..7626    +  CDS            AmpR: β-lactamase; bla; confers resistance to ampicillin, carbenicillin, and related antibiotics
   7797..8385    +  rep_origin     ori: high-copy-number ColE1/pMB1/pBR322/pUC origin of replication
