[The description below was written by a language model from this plasmid's Addgene catalogue record and pLannotate feature annotations shown in this document.]
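Description:
px335-sgRNA-EF(Cas9n)-Peg3-R is a mammalian expression plasmid of about 8.4 kb built on the px335 backbone. From a single vector it delivers both a guide RNA against mouse Peg3 and the Streptococcus pyogenes Cas9 nickase. It is maintained in E. coli as a high-copy plasmid through a ColE1/pUC-type origin and selected with ampicillin via the bla gene. An f1 phage origin and a single annotated AAV2 inverted terminal repeat are also present as carry-overs from the parental backbone, along with small bom and rop fragments.

The human U6 RNA polymerase III promoter drives the sgRNA. Its 20-nt Peg3-targeting spacer was inserted between two BbsI sites that were destroyed during cloning. The scaffold is not the standard one: the depositor replaced it with the optimized sgRNA(F+E) design, which probably explains why the automated annotation detects only tracrRNA and gRNA scaffold fragments there.

Downstream, a hybrid promoter made of the CMV enhancer, the chicken β-actin promoter and a hybrid intron drives the Cas9 open reading frame. The annotation splits this frame into overlapping N- and C-terminal Cas9 portions, preceded by a short match to an epitope-tag fragment, and it ends at a bGH polyadenylation signal. The nickase identity comes from the catalogue entry; the feature table does not mark the inactivating mutation.

Because a nickase cuts only one DNA strand, such constructs are typically used as pairs with offset guides. The "-R" suffix suggests this plasmid is one member of a pair, though the record does not say so. The associated work studied transcriptional bursting in mouse embryonic stem cells, which is consistent with use for targeted editing at the Peg3 locus.
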