Addgene plasmid #122312: px335-sgRNA-EF(Cas9n)-Peg3-R
Purpose: Expresses sgRNA targeting mouse Peg3 and Cas9 nickase in mammalian cells
Depositing lab: Hiroshi Ochiai. Depositing organization: Hiroshima University. Publication: Genome-wide kinetic properties of transcriptional bursting in mouse embryonic stem cells. Ochiai H, Hayashi T, Umeda M, Yoshimura M, Harada A, Shimizu Y, Nakano K, Saitoh N, Liu Z, Yamamoto T, Okamura T, Ohkawa Y, Kimura H, Nikaido I. Sci Adv. 2020 Jun 17;6(25):eaaz6699. doi: 10.1126/sciadv.aaz6699. eCollection 2020 Jun. PubMed 32596448.
Backbone
  Vector backbone: px335
  Backbone size w/o insert (bp): 8427
  Total vector size (bp): 8447
  Modifications to backbone: We applied an optimized sgRNA design (sgRNA(F+E)) (Chen et al., Cell, 2013)
  Vector type: Mammalian Expression
Growth in bacteria
  Bacterial resistance: Ampicillin, 100 μg/mL
  Growth temperature: 37°C
  Growth strain: DH5alpha
  Copy number: High Copy
Gene/Insert
  Gene/Insert name: sgRNA for mouse Peg3
  gRNA/shRNA sequence: CTCACACTGGTTGAGTAACC
  Species: Synthetic
  Cloning method: Restriction Enzyme; 5′ cloning site BbsI (destroyed during cloning); 3′ cloning site BbsI (destroyed during cloning)
  Sequencing primers: 5′ LKO1_5_primer
Terms and licenses: Academic/Nonprofit Terms; Industry Terms: Not Available to Industry
How to cite: px335-sgRNA-EF(Cas9n)-Peg3-R was a gift from Hiroshi Ochiai (Addgene plasmid # 122312 ; http://n2t.net/addgene:122312 ; RRID:Addgene_122312)
